Addgene plasmid #173686: pClgn1.1
Purpose: (Empty Backbone) The expression vector for genes of interest under mouse calmegin promoter.
Depositing lab: Masahito Ikawa. Depositing organization: The University of Osaka. Publication: Calmegin is required for fertilin alpha/beta heterodimerization and sperm fertility. Ikawa M, Nakanishi T, Yamada S, Wada I, Kominami K, Tanaka H, Nozaki M, Nishimune Y, Okabe M. Dev Biol. 2001 Dec 1;240(1):254-61. doi: 10.1006/dbio.2001.0462. PubMed 11784061.
Backbone
  Vector backbone: pBluescript SKII (+)
  Backbone manufacturer: Stratagene
  Vector type: Mammalian Expression
  Promoter: mouse Clgn promoter
Growth in bacteria
  Bacterial resistance: Ampicillin, 100 μg/mL
  Growth temperature: 37°C
  Growth strain: DH5alpha
  Copy number: High Copy
Gene/Insert
  Cloning method: Restriction Enzyme
  Sequencing primers: 5′ agcggataacaatttcacacaggaaac; 3′ cgccagggttttcccagtcacgac
Terms and licenses: Academic/Nonprofit Terms; Industry Terms: Not Available to Industry
How to cite: pClgn1.1 was a gift from Masahito Ikawa (Addgene plasmid # 173686 ; http://n2t.net/addgene:173686 ; RRID:Addgene_173686)
