[The description below was written by a language model from this plasmid's Addgene catalogue record and pLannotate feature annotations shown in this document.]
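Description:
pClgn1.1 is an empty mammalian expression backbone built on pBluescript SKII (+) and designed to place a gene of interest under control of the mouse calmegin (Clgn) promoter. Calmegin is known as a testis-specific chaperone, and the associated publication concerns its role in sperm fertility, so the vector is presumably meant for germ-cell-directed expression, for example in transgenic mice, although the record does not state this explicitly. The plasmid is about 3.8 kb. It is maintained at high copy in E. coli through the ColE1/pUC-type origin and selected with ampicillin via the β-lactamase gene and its native promoter. An f1 origin inherited from pBluescript allows single-stranded DNA production.

The automated feature table does not annotate the Clgn promoter itself. An unannotated stretch of a few hundred bases lies between the T3 promoter and a remnant of the pBluescript multiple cloning site, and this is the likely location of the promoter, given what follows it. Downstream of the cloning-site remnant come a short β-globin coding fragment and the rabbit β-globin polyadenylation signal. The fragment is matched by the annotation tool to an orangutan HBB entry, but it is probably part of the same rabbit β-globin 3′ segment. This arrangement gives a simple promoter, cloning site and poly(A) cassette into which a cDNA is inserted by restriction cloning.

The cassette is flanked by the T3 and T7 phage promoters and sits within the disrupted lacZα region. Residual lac promoter, operator, CAP site and lacI fragments are backbone remnants with no role in mammalian expression. No mammalian selection marker, tag or reporter is annotated.
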