Features (pLannotate 1.2.2; 14 found; start..end, strand, type, name):
    402..494     +  CDS            lacI (fragment): lac repressor; lacI; The lac repressor binds to the lac operator to inhibit transcription in E. coli. This inhibition can be relieved by adding lactose or isopropyl-β-D-thiogalactopyranoside (IPTG).
    507..528     +  protein_bind   CAP binding site: CAP binding activates transcription in the presence of cAMP. E. coli catabolite activator protein
    543..573     +  promoter       lac promoter: promoter for the E. coli lac operon
    581..597     +  protein_bind   lac operator: The lac repressor binds to the lac operator to inhibit transcription in E. coli. This inhibition can be relieved by adding lactose or isopropyl-β-D-thiogalactopyranoside (IPTG). lac repressor encoded by lacI
    642..660     +  promoter       T3 promoter: promoter for bacteriophage T3 RNA polymerase
   1026..1054    +  misc_feature   MCS (fragment): pBluescript multiple cloning site
   1070..1141    +  CDS            HBB (fragment): HBB_PONPY - Experimental evidence at transcript level: Swiss-Prot protein existence level 2. Involved in oxygen transport from the lung to the various peripheral tissues. From Pongo pygmaeus (Bornean orangutan).
   1212..1267    +  polyA_signal   β-globin poly(A) signal: rabbit β-globin polyadenylation signal (Gil and Proudfoot, 1987)
   1623..1641    -  promoter       T7 promoter: promoter for bacteriophage T7 RNA polymerase
   1649..1804    +  CDS            lacZα (fragment): LacZα fragment of β-galactosidase; lacZ fragment
   1809..2237    +  rep_origin     f1 ori (sequence partly withheld): f1 bacteriophage origin of replication; arrow indicates direction of (+) strand synthesis
   2290..2394    +  promoter       AmpR promoter: bla
   2395..3255    +  CDS            AmpR: β-lactamase; bla; confers resistance to ampicillin, carbenicillin, and related antibiotics
   3426..219     +  rep_origin     ori (across the origin): high-copy-number ColE1/pMB1/pBR322/pUC origin of replication
>Addgene plasmid #173686 | pClgn1.1 | addgene full sequence | sequence record 342166 | Addgene NGS Result
CTGAGATACCTACAGCGTGAGCTATGAGAAAGCGCCACGCTTCCCGAAGGGAGAAAGGCGGACAGGTATC
CGGTAAGCGGCAGGGTCGGAACAGGAGAGCGCACGAGGGAGCTTCCAGGGGGAAACGCCTGGTATCTTTA
TAGTCCTGTCGGGTTTCGCCACCTCTGACTTGAGCGTCGATTTTTGTGATGCTCGTCAGGGGGGCGGAGC
CTATGGAAAAACGCCAGCAACGCGGCCTTTTTACGGTTCCTGGCCTTTTGCTGGCCTTTTGCTCACATGT
TCTTTCCTGCGTTATCCCCTGATTCTGTGGATAACCGTATTACCGCCTTTGAGTGAGCTGATACCGCTCG
CCGCAGCCGAACGACCGAGCGCAGCGAGTCAGTGAGCGAGGAAGCGGAAGAGCGCCCAATACGCAAACCG
CCTCTCCCCGCGCGTTGGCCGATTCATTAATGCAGCTGGCACGACAGGTTTCCCGACTGGAAAGCGGGCA
GTGAGCGCAACGCAATTAATGTGAGTTAGCTCACTCATTAGGCACCCCAGGCTTTACACTTTATGCTTCC
GGCTCGTATGTTGTGTGGAATTGTGAGCGGATAACAATTTCACACAGGAAACAGCTATGACCATGATTAC
GCCAAGCGCGCAATTAACCCTCACTAAAGGGAACAAAAGCTGGAGCTCATCGATGAGCTCCAGAGAGGGA
CTGACGTTGGAAGGACCGCATCCCCCCAGGCGCGCGGCCGCTGGGTCCCGAGCGGCGGTTGAGCGGGCCG
CTTGCGCACTGGGGCTGCCACTGCATCCTGCATCCTCCGGCGCGGCCGCTCGCGCACGCGCAGTTAGCAG
TCGCTGCTGGGCGGCTGCCGGCGGGATCGCTCTGGGGAGACGCCGGGCACCAAGTAGCGGCCAGTCGGAC
ACCTGAGCTGCCGCTGCTGGACACAAGCCCGCAGGACAGGTGTGTAGACCGCGGGCCGCCTTCCTGCGGC
TTGTTCTCTGGGGACCGGGTGAGAAATCGGATCTCTAGAGGATCCCTGCAGGAATTCGATATCAAGCTTG
TCGACGCGGCCGCCTCGAGACTCCTCAGGTGCAGGCTGCCTATCAGAAGGTGGTGGCTGGTGTGGCCAAT
GCCCTGGCTCACAAATACCACTGAGATCTTTTTCCCTCTGCCAAAAATTATGGGGACATCATGAAGCCCC
TTGAGCATCTGACTTCTGGCTAATAAAGGAAATTTATTTTCATTGCAATAGTGTGTTGGAATTTTTTGTG
TCTCTCACTCGGAAGGACATATGGGAGGGCAAATCATTTAAAACATCAGAATGAGTATTTGGTTTAGAGT
TTGGCAACATATGCCCATATGCTGGCTGCCATGAACAAAGGTTGGCTATAAAGAGGTCATCAGTATATGA
AACAGCCCCCTGCTGTCCATTCCTTATTCCATAGAAAAGCCTTGACTTGAGGTTAGATTTTTTTTATATT
TTGTTTTGTGTTATTTTTTTCTTTAACATCCCTAAAATTTTCCTTACATGTTTTACTAGCCAGATTTTTC
CTCCTCTCCTGACTACTCCCAGTCATAGCTGTCCCTCTTCTCTTATGAAGATCCCTCGACTTAATTAAGG
TACCCAATTCGCCCTATAGTGAGTCGTATTACGCGCGCTCACTGGCCGTCGTTTTACAACGTCGTGACTG
GGAAAACCCTGGCGTTACCCAACTTAATCGCCTTGCAGCACATCCCCCTTTCGCCAGCTGGCGTAATAGC
GAAGAGGCCCGCACCGATCGCCCTTCCCAACAGTTGCGCAGCCTGAATGGCGAATGGG
[124 nt withheld, positions 1809-1932]
C
[91 nt withheld, positions 1934-2024]
A
[49 nt withheld, positions 2026-2074]
CCTTTGACGTTGGAGTCCACGTTCTTT
[37 nt withheld, positions 2102-2138]
ACCCTATCTCGGTCTATTCTTTTGATTTATAAGGGATTTTGCCGATTTCGGCCTATTGGTTAAAAAATGA
GCTGATTTAACAAAAATTTAACGCGAATTTTAACAAAATATTAACGCTTACAATTTAGGTGGCACTTTTC
GGGGAAATGTGCGCGGAACCCCTATTTGTTTATTTTTCTAAATACATTCAAATATGTATCCGCTCATGAG
ACAATAACCCTGATAAATGCTTCAATAATATTGAAAAAGGAAGAGTATGAGTATTCAACATTTCCGTGTC
GCCCTTATTCCCTTTTTTGCGGCATTTTGCCTTCCTGTTTTTGCTCACCCAGAAACGCTGGTGAAAGTAA
AAGATGCTGAAGATCAGTTGGGTGCACGAGTGGGTTACATCGAACTGGATCTCAACAGCGGTAAGATCCT
TGAGAGTTTTCGCCCCGAAGAACGTTTTCCAATGATGAGCACTTTTAAAGTTCTGCTATGTGGCGCGGTA
TTATCCCGTATTGACGCCGGGCAAGAGCAACTCGGTCGCCGCATACACTATTCTCAGAATGACTTGGTTG
AGTACTCACCAGTCACAGAAAAGCATCTTACGGATGGCATGACAGTAAGAGAATTATGCAGTGCTGCCAT
AACCATGAGTGATAACACTGCGGCCAACTTACTTCTGACAACGATCGGAGGACCGAAGGAGCTAACCGCT
TTTTTGCACAACATGGGGGATCATGTAACTCGCCTTGATCGTTGGGAACCGGAGCTGAATGAAGCCATAC
CAAACGACGAGCGTGACACCACGATGCCTGTAGCAATGGCAACAACGTTGCGCAAACTATTAACTGGCGA
ACTACTTACTCTAGCTTCCCGGCAACAATTAATAGACTGGATGGAGGCGGATAAAGTTGCAGGACCACTT
CTGCGCTCGGCCCTTCCGGCTGGCTGGTTTATTGCTGATAAATCTGGAGCCGGTGAGCGTGGGTCTCGCG
GTATCATTGCAGCACTGGGGCCAGATGGTAAGCCCTCCCGTATCGTAGTTATCTACACGACGGGGAGTCA
GGCAACTATGGATGAACGAAATAGACAGATCGCTGAGATAGGTGCCTCACTGATTAAGCATTGGTAACTG
TCAGACCAAGTTTACTCATATATACTTTAGATTGATTTAAAACTTCATTTTTAATTTAAAAGGATCTAGG
TGAAGATCCTTTTTGATAATCTCATGACCAAAATCCCTTAACGTGAGTTTTCGTTCCACTGAGCGTCAGA
CCCCGTAGAAAAGATCAAAGGATCTTCTTGAGATCCTTTTTTTCTGCGCGTAATCTGCTGCTTGCAAACA
AAAAAACCACCGCTACCAGCGGTGGTTTGTTTGCCGGATCAAGAGCTACCAACTCTTTTTCCGAAGGTAA
CTGGCTTCAGCAGAGCGCAGATACCAAATACTGTTCTTCTAGTGTAGCCGTAGTTAGGCCACCACTTCAA
GAACTCTGTAGCACCGCCTACATACCTCGCTCTGCTAATCCTGTTACCAGTGGCTGCTGCCAGTGGCGAT
AAGTCGTGTCTTACCGGGTTGGACTCAAGACGATAGTTACCGGATAAGGCGCAGCGGTCGGGCTGAACGG
GGGGTTCGTGCACACAGCCCAGCTTGGAGCGAACGACCTACACCGAA
